Addgene plasmid #187859: pAAV.CMV.PI-si-HBV
Purpose: a human siRNA-expressing plasmid targeting HBV
Depositing lab: Yan Zeng. Depositing organization: Nanjing Agricultural University.
Backbone
  Vector backbone: pAAV.CMV.PI
  Vector type: AAV
Growth in bacteria
  Bacterial resistance: Ampicillin, 100 μg/mL
  Growth temperature: 37°C
  Growth strain: NEB Stable
  Copy number: High Copy
Gene/Insert
  Gene/Insert name: si-HBV
  gRNA/shRNA sequence: UGAGAGUCCAAGAGUCCUCUU
  Species: H. sapiens (human)
  Cloning method: Restriction Enzyme; 5′ cloning site unknown (unknown if destroyed)
Terms and licenses: Academic/Nonprofit Terms; Industry Terms: Not Available to Industry
How to cite: pAAV.CMV.PI-si-HBV was a gift from Yan Zeng (Addgene plasmid # 187859 ; http://n2t.net/addgene:187859 ; RRID:Addgene_187859)
