[The description below was written by a language model from this plasmid's Addgene catalogue record and pLannotate feature annotations shown in this document.]
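Description:
pAAV.CMV.PI-si-HBV is an adeno-associated virus transfer plasmid built on the pAAV.CMV.PI backbone and described by the depositor as a human siRNA-expressing construct targeting hepatitis B virus (HBV). It is maintained in E. coli as a high-copy plasmid through a ColE1/pUC-type origin and selected with ampicillin via the β-lactamase (AmpR) gene. An f1 phage origin and remnants of the lac region (lacI and lacZα fragments, CAP site, lac promoter and operator) are carried over from the cloning backbone and have no role in the payload. The recorded recombination-deficient host strain is consistent with the need to keep the repeat-rich ITRs stable.

The sequenced record is 5,502 nt. Its expression cassette is flanked by two AAV2 inverted terminal repeats (both annotated as fragments), which are the cis elements needed for replication and packaging of the intervening DNA into AAV particles when rep, cap and helper functions are supplied in trans. Between them lie the human CMV immediate-early enhancer and promoter, an EGFP coding sequence, a WPRE fragment that enhances transcript stability and expression, and the bovine growth hormone polyadenylation signal.

The si-HBV insert itself is not annotated in the feature table, so its exact position and the RNA scaffold in which the 21-nt guide is embedded are not stated. An unannotated gap of about 190 nt between the CMV promoter and EGFP may correspond to the backbone's "PI" element and/or the insert, but the record does not confirm this. EGFP should serve as a fluorescent marker of transfected or transduced cells. The construct appears suited to plasmid- or AAV-delivered silencing of HBV transcripts in mammalian cells.
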