Features (pLannotate 1.2.2; 16 found; start..end, strand, type, name):
    241..333     +  CDS            lacI (fragment): lac repressor; lacI; The lac repressor binds to the lac operator to inhibit transcription in E. coli. This inhibition can be relieved by adding lactose or isopropyl-β-D-thiogalactopyranoside (IPTG).
    346..367     +  protein_bind   CAP binding site: CAP binding activates transcription in the presence of cAMP. E. coli catabolite activator protein
    382..412     +  promoter       lac promoter: promoter for the E. coli lac operon
    420..436     +  protein_bind   lac operator: The lac repressor binds to the lac operator to inhibit transcription in E. coli. This inhibition can be relieved by adding lactose or isopropyl-β-D-thiogalactopyranoside (IPTG). lac repressor encoded by lacI
    497..627     -  repeat_region  AAV2 ITR (fragment): inverted terminal repeat of adeno-associated virus serotype 2 inverted
    768..1071    +  enhancer       CMV enhancer: human cytomegalovirus immediate early enhancer
   1072..1275    +  promoter       CMV promoter: human cytomegalovirus (CMV) immediate early promoter
   1466..2185    +  CDS            EGFP: the original enhanced GFP (Yang et al., 1996) mammalian codon-optimized
   2199..2740    +  misc_feature   WPRE (fragment): woodchuck hepatitis virus posttranscriptional regulatory element
   2754..2961    +  polyA_signal   bGH poly(A) signal: bovine growth hormone polyadenylation signal
   3049..3179    +  repeat_region  AAV2 ITR (fragment): inverted terminal repeat of adeno-associated virus serotype 2 inverted
   3193..3350    +  CDS            lacZα (fragment): LacZα fragment of β-galactosidase; lacZ fragment
   3355..3783    +  rep_origin     f1 ori (sequence partly withheld): f1 bacteriophage origin of replication; arrow indicates direction of (+) strand synthesis
   3836..3940    +  promoter       AmpR promoter: bla
   3941..4801    +  CDS            AmpR: β-lactamase; bla; confers resistance to ampicillin, carbenicillin, and related antibiotics
   4972..58      +  rep_origin     ori (across the origin): high-copy-number ColE1/pMB1/pBR322/pUC origin of replication
>Addgene plasmid #187859 | pAAV.CMV.PI-si-HBV | addgene full sequence | sequence record 370035 | Addgene NGS Result
CCTCTGACTTGAGCGTCGATTTTTGTGATGCTCGTCAGGGGGGCGGAGCCTATGGAAAAACGCCAGCAAC
GCGGCCTTTTTACGGTTCCTGGCCTTTTGCTGGCCTTTTGCTCACATGTTCTTTCCTGCGTTATCCCCTG
ATTCTGTGGATAACCGTATTACCGCCTTTGAGTGAGCTGATACCGCTCGCCGCAGCCGAACGACCGAGCG
CAGCGAGTCAGTGAGCGAGGAAGCGGAAGAGCGCCCAATACGCAAACCGCCTCTCCCCGCGCGTTGGCCG
ATTCATTAATGCAGCTGGCACGACAGGTTTCCCGACTGGAAAGCGGGCAGTGAGCGCAACGCAATTAATG
TGAGTTAGCTCACTCATTAGGCACCCCAGGCTTTACACTTTATGCTTCCGGCTCGTATGTTGTGTGGAAT
TGTGAGCGGATAACAATTTCACACAGGAAACAGCTATGACCATGATTACGCCAGATTTAATTAAGGCCTT
AATTAGGCTGCGCGCTCGCTCGCTCACTGAGGCCGCCCGGGCAAAGCCCGGGCGTCGGGCGACCTTTGGT
CGCCCGGCCTCAGTGAGCGAGCGAGCGCGCAGAGAGGGAGTGGCCAACTCCATCACTAGGGGTTCCTTGT
AGTTAATGATTAACCCGCCATGCTACTTATCTACGTAGCCATGCTCTAGGAAGATCGGAATTCGCCCTTA
AGCTAGCTAGTTATTAATAGTAATCAATTACGGGGTCATTAGTTCATAGCCCATATATGGAGTTCCGCGT
TACATAACTTACGGTAAATGGCCCGCCTGGCTGACCGCCCAACGACCCCCGCCCATTGACGTCAATAATG
ACGTATGTTCCCATAGTAACGCCAATAGGGACTTTCCATTGACGTCAATGGGTGGAGTATTTACGGTAAA
CTGCCCACTTGGCAGTACATCAAGTGTATCATATGCCAAGTACGCCCCCTATTGACGTCAATGACGGTAA
ATGGCCCGCCTGGCATTATGCCCAGTACATGACCTTATGGGACTTTCCTACTTGGCAGTACATCTACGTA
TTAGTCATCGCTATTACCATGGTGATGCGGTTTTGGCAGTACATCAATGGGCGTGGATAGCGGTTTGACT
CACGGGGATTTCCAAGTCTCCACCCCATTGACGTCAATGGGAGTTTGTTTTGGCACCAAAATCAACGGGA
CTTTCCAAAATGTCGTAACAACTCCGCCCCATTGACGCAAATGGGCGGTAGGCGTGTACGGTGGGAGGTC
TATATAAGCAGAGCTGGTTTAGTGAACCGTCAGATCCTGCAGCATGGGTTAACGGATCCATCGATTCTAG
AGGTACCGCTAGCCTCGAGGCGACTGAGAGTCCAAGAGTCCTCTTGTGAAGCCACAGAAAGAGGACTCTT
GGATTCTTAGCTGCCTCGAGTGACCTTCAGACCTTGGCACTGGAGGTGGCCCGGCAGCGGCCGCCATGGT
GAGCAAGGGCGAGGAGCTGTTCACCGGGGTGGTGCCCATCCTGGTCGAGCTGGACGGCGACGTAAACGGC
CACAAGTTCAGCGTGTCCGGCGAGGGCGAGGGCGATGCCACCTACGGCAAGCTGACCCTGAAGTTCATCT
GCACCACCGGCAAGCTGCCCGTGCCCTGGCCCACCCTCGTGACCACCCTGACCTACGGCGTGCAGTGCTT
CAGCCGCTACCCCGACCACATGAAGCAGCACGACTTCTTCAAGTCCGCCATGCCCGAAGGCTACGTCCAG
GAGCGCACCATCTTCTTCAAGGACGACGGCAACTACAAGACCCGCGCCGAGGTGAAGTTCGAGGGCGACA
CCCTGGTGAACCGCATCGAGCTGAAGGGCATCGACTTCAAGGAGGACGGCAACATCCTGGGGCACAAGCT
GGAGTACAACTACAACAGCCACAACGTCTATATCATGGCCGACAAGCAGAAGAACGGCATCAAGGTGAAC
TTCAAGATCCGCCACAACATCGAGGACGGCAGCGTGCAGCTCGCCGACCACTACCAGCAGAACACCCCCA
TCGGCGACGGCCCCGTGCTGCTGCCCGACAACCACTACCTGAGCACCCAGTCCGCCCTGAGCAAAGACCC
CAACGAGAAGCGCGATCACATGGTCCTGCTGGAGTTCGTGACCGCCGCCGGGATCACTCTCGGCATGGAC
GAGCTGTACAAGTAATAAGCTTGGATCCAATCAACCTCTGGATTACAAAATTTGTGAAAGATTGACTGGT
ATTCTTAACTATGTTGCTCCTTTTACGCTATGTGGATACGCTGCTTTAATGCCTTTGTATCATGCTATTG
CTTCCCGTATGGCTTTCATTTTCTCCTCCTTGTATAAATCCTGGTTGCTGTCTCTTTATGAGGAGTTGTG
GCCCGTTGTCAGGCAACGTGGCGTGGTGTGCACTGTGTTTGCTGACGCAACCCCCACTGGTTGGGGCATT
GCCACCACCTGTCAGCTCCTTTCCGGGACTTTCGCTTTCCCCCTCCCTATTGCCACGGCGGAACTCATCG
CCGCCTGCCTTGCCCGCTGCTGGACAGGGGCTCGGCTGTTGGGCACTGACAATTCCGTGGTGTTGTCGGG
GAAATCATCGTCCTTTCCTTGGCTGCTCGCCTGTGTTGCCACCTGGATTCTGCGCGGGACGTCCTTCTGC
TACGTCCCTTCGGCCCTCAATCCAGCGGACCTTCCTTCCCGCGGCCTGCTGCCGGCTCTGCGGCCTCTTC
CGCGTCTTCGAGATCTGCCTCGACTGTGCCTTCTAGTTGCCAGCCATCTGTTGTTTGCCCCTCCCCCGTG
CCTTCCTTGACCCTGGAAGGTGCCACTCCCACTGTCCTTTCCTAATAAAATGAGGAAATTGCATCGCATT
GTCTGAGTAGGTGTCATTCTATTCTGGGGGGTGGGGTGGGGCAGGACAGCAAGGGGGAGGATTGGGAAGA
CAATAGCAGGCATGCTGGGGACTCGAGTTAAGGGCGAATTCCCGATAAGGATCTTCCTAGAGCATGGCTA
CGTAGATAAGTAGCATGGCGGGTTAATCATTAACTACAAGGAACCCCTAGTGATGGAGTTGGCCACTCCC
TCTCTGCGCGCTCGCTCGCTCACTGAGGCCGGGCGACCAAAGGTCGCCCGACGCCCGGGCTTTGCCCGGG
CGGCCTCAGTGAGCGAGCGAGCGCGCAGCCTTAATTAACCTAATTCACTGGCCGTCGTTTTACAACGTCG
TGACTGGGAAAACCCTGGCGTTACCCAACTTAATCGCCTTGCAGCACATCCCCCTTTCGCCAGCTGGCGT
AATAGCGAAGAGGCCCGCACCGATCGCCCTTCCCAACAGTTGCGCAGCCTGAATGGCGAATGGG
[124 nt withheld, positions 3355-3478]
C
[91 nt withheld, positions 3480-3570]
A
[49 nt withheld, positions 3572-3620]
CCTTTGACGTTGGAGTCCACGTTCTTT
[37 nt withheld, positions 3648-3684]
ACCCTATCTCGGTCTATTCTTTTGATTTATAAGGGATTTTGCCGATTTCGGCCTATTGGTTAAAAAATGA
GCTGATTTAACAAAAATTTAACGCGAATTTTAACAAAATATTAACGCTTACAATTTAGGTGGCACTTTTC
GGGGAAATGTGCGCGGAACCCCTATTTGTTTATTTTTCTAAATACATTCAAATATGTATCCGCTCATGAG
ACAATAACCCTGATAAATGCTTCAATAATATTGAAAAAGGAAGAGTATGAGTATTCAACATTTCCGTGTC
GCCCTTATTCCCTTTTTTGCGGCATTTTGCCTTCCTGTTTTTGCTCACCCAGAAACGCTGGTGAAAGTAA
AAGATGCTGAAGATCAGTTGGGTGCACGAGTGGGTTACATCGAACTGGATCTCAACAGCGGTAAGATCCT
TGAGAGTTTTCGCCCCGAAGAACGTTTTCCAATGATGAGCACTTTTAAAGTTCTGCTATGTGGCGCGGTA
TTATCCCGTATTGACGCCGGGCAAGAGCAACTCGGTCGCCGCATACACTATTCTCAGAATGACTTGGTTG
AGTACTCACCAGTCACAGAAAAGCATCTTACGGATGGCATGACAGTAAGAGAATTATGCAGTGCTGCCAT
AACCATGAGTGATAACACTGCGGCCAACTTACTTCTGACAACGATCGGAGGACCGAAGGAGCTAACCGCT
TTTTTGCACAACATGGGGGATCATGTAACTCGCCTTGATCGTTGGGAACCGGAGCTGAATGAAGCCATAC
CAAACGACGAGCGTGACACCACGATGCCTGTAGCAATGGCAACAACGTTGCGCAAACTATTAACTGGCGA
ACTACTTACTCTAGCTTCCCGGCAACAATTAATAGACTGGATGGAGGCGGATAAAGTTGCAGGACCACTT
CTGCGCTCGGCCCTTCCGGCTGGCTGGTTTATTGCTGATAAATCTGGAGCCGGTGAGCGTGGGTCTCGCG
GTATCATTGCAGCACTGGGGCCAGATGGTAAGCCCTCCCGTATCGTAGTTATCTACACGACGGGGAGTCA
GGCAACTATGGATGAACGAAATAGACAGATCGCTGAGATAGGTGCCTCACTGATTAAGCATTGGTAACTG
TCAGACCAAGTTTACTCATATATACTTTAGATTGATTTAAAACTTCATTTTTAATTTAAAAGGATCTAGG
TGAAGATCCTTTTTGATAATCTCATGACCAAAATCCCTTAACGTGAGTTTTCGTTCCACTGAGCGTCAGA
CCCCGTAGAAAAGATCAAAGGATCTTCTTGAGATCCTTTTTTTCTGCGCGTAATCTGCTGCTTGCAAACA
AAAAAACCACCGCTACCAGCGGTGGTTTGTTTGCCGGATCAAGAGCTACCAACTCTTTTTCCGAAGGTAA
CTGGCTTCAGCAGAGCGCAGATACCAAATACTGTTCTTCTAGTGTAGCCGTAGTTAGGCCACCACTTCAA
GAACTCTGTAGCACCGCCTACATACCTCGCTCTGCTAATCCTGTTACCAGTGGCTGCTGCCAGTGGCGAT
AAGTCGTGTCTTACCGGGTTGGACTCAAGACGATAGTTACCGGATAAGGCGCAGCGGTCGGGCTGAACGG
GGGGTTCGTGCACACAGCCCAGCTTGGAGCGAACGACCTACACCGAACTGAGATACCTACAGCGTGAGCT
ATGAGAAAGCGCCACGCTTCCCGAAGGGAGAAAGGCGGACAGGTATCCGGTAAGCGGCAGGGTCGGAACA
GGAGAGCGCACGAGGGAGCTTCCAGGGGGAAACGCCTGGTATCTTTATAGTCCTGTCGGGTTTCGCCA
